>Addgene plasmid #83171 | Hs.KRAS4a Q61L | depositor full sequence | sequence record 158134 | Full Sequence
TTAACGCTAGCATGGATGTTTTCCCAGTCACGACGTTGTAAAACGACGGCCAGTCTTAAAATTCGAGCTC
GGTCCGAGGATCCGAAATAATGATTTTATTTTGACTGATAGTGACCTGTTCGTTGCAACAAATTGATAAG
CAATGCTTTTTTATAATGCCAACTTTGTACAAAAAAGTTGGCACCATGACTGAATATAAACTTGTGGTAG
TTGGAGCTGGTGGCGTAGGCAAGAGTGCCTTGACGATACAGCTAATTCAGAATCATTTTGTGGACGAATA
TGATCCAACAATAGAGGATTCCTACAGGAAGCAAGTAGTAATTGATGGAGAAACCTGTCTCTTGGATATT
CTCGACACAGCAGGTCTAGAGGAGTACAGTGCAATGAGGGACCAGTACATGAGGACTGGGGAGGGCTTTC
TTTGTGTATTTGCCATAAATAATACTAAATCATTTGAAGATATTCACCATTATAGAGAACAAATTAAAAG
AGTTAAGGACTCTGAAGATGTACCTATGGTCCTAGTAGGAAATAAATGTGATTTGCCTTCCAGAACAGTA
GACACAAAACAGGCTCAGGACTTAGCAAGAAGTTATGGAATTCCTTTTATTGAAACATCAGCAAAGACAA
GACAGAGAGTGGAGGATGCTTTTTATACATTGGTGAGAGAGATCCGACAATACAGATTGAAAAAAATCAG
CAAAGAAGAAAAGACTCCTGGCTGTGTGAAAATTAAAAAATGCATTATAATGTAATCAACTTTCTTGTAC
AAAGTTGGCATTATAGGAAAGCATTGCTTATCAATTTGTTGCAACGAACAGGTCACTATCAGTCAAAATA
AAATCATTATTTGCATGCAAGCTTAGATCCTCTAGACCAGCCAGGACAGAAATGCCTCGACTTCGCTGCT
ACCCAAGGTTGCCGGGTGACGCACACCGTGGAAACGGATGAAGGCACGAACCCAGTGGACATAAGCCTGT
TCGGTTCGTAAGCTGTAATGCAAGTAGCGTATGCGCTCACGCAACTGGTCCAGAACCTTGACCGAACGCA
GCGGTGGTAACGGCGCAGTGGCGGTTTTCATGGCTTGTTATGACTGTTTTTTTGGGGTACAGTCTATGCC
TCGGGCATCCAAGCAGCAAGCGCGTTACGCCGTGGGTCGATGTTTGATGTTATGGAGCAGCAACGATGTT
ACGCAGCAGGGCAGTCGCCCTAAAACAAAGTTAAACATTATGAGGGAAGCGGTGATCGCCGAAGTATCGA
CTCAACTATCAGAGGTAGTTGGCGTCATCGAGCGCCATCTCGAACCGACGTTGCTGGCCGTACATTTGTA
CGGCTCCGCAGTGGATGGCGGCCTGAAGCCACACAGTGATATTGATTTGCTGGTTACGGTGACCGTAAGG
CTTGATGAAACAACGCGGCGAGCTTTGATCAACGACCTTTTGGAAACTTCGGCTTCCCCTGGAGAGAGCG
AGATTCTCCGCGCTGTAGAAGTCACCATTGTTGTGCACGACGACATCATTCCGTGGCGTTATCCAGCTAA
GCGCGAACTGCAATTTGGAGAATGGCAGCGCAATGACATTCTTGCAGGTATCTTCGAGCCAGCCACGATC
GACATTGATCTGGCTATCTTGCTGACAAAAGCAAGAGAACATAGCGTTGCCTTGGTAGGTCCAGCGGCGG
AGGAACTCTTTGATCCGGTTCCTGAACAGGATCTATTTGAGGCGCTAAATGAAACCTTAACGCTATGGAA
CTCGCCGCCCGACTGGGCTGGCGATGAGCGAAATGTAGTGCTTACGTTGTCCCGCATTTGGTACAGCGCA
GTAACCGGCAAAATCGCGCCGAAGGATGTCGCTGCCGACTGGGCAATGGAGCGCCTGCCGGCCCAGTATC
AGCCCGTCATACTTGAAGCTAGACAGGCTTATCTTGGACAAGAAGAAGATCGCTTGGCCTCGCGCGCAGA
TCAGTTGGAAGAATTTGTCCACTACGTGAAAGGCGAGATCACCAAGGTAGTCGGCAAATAACCCTCGAGC
CACCCATGACCAAAATCCCTTAACGTGAGTTACGCGTCGTTCCACTGAGCGTCAGACCCCGTAGAAAAGA
TCAAAGGATCTTCTTGAGATCCTTTTTTTCTGCGCGTAATCTGCTGCTTGCAAACAAAAAAACCACCGCT
ACCAGCGGTGGTTTGTTTGCCGGATCAAGAGCTACCAACTCTTTTTCCGAAGGTAACTGGCTTCAGCAGA
GCGCAGATACCAAATACTGTCCTTCTAGTGTAGCCGTAGTTAGGCCACCACTTCAAGAACTCTGTAGCAC
CGCCTACATACCTCGCTCTGCTAATCCTGTTACCAGTGGCTGCTGCCAGTGGCGATAAGTCGTGTCTTAC
CGGGTTGGACTCAAGACGATAGTTACCGGATAAGGCGCAGCGGTCGGGCTGAACGGGGGGTTCGTGCACA
CAGCCCAGCTTGGAGCGAACGACCTACACCGAACTGAGATACCTACAGCGTGAGCATTGAGAAAGCGCCA
CGCTTCCCGAAGGGAGAAAGGCGGACAGGTATCCGGTAAGCGGCAGGGTCGGAACAGGAGAGCGCACGAG
GGAGCTTCCAGGGGGAAACGCCTGGTATCTTTATAGTCCTGTCGGGTTTCGCCACCTCTGACTTGAGCGT
CGATTTTTGTGATGCTCGTCAGGGGGGCGGAGCCTATGGAAAAACGCCAGCAACGCGGCCTTTTTACGGT
TCCTGGCCTTTTGCTGGCCTTTTGCTCACATGTTCTTTCCTGCGTTATCCCCTGATTCTGTGGATAACCG
TATTACCGCCTTTGAGTGAGCTGATACCGCTCGCCGCAGCCGAACGACCGAGCGCAGCGAGTCAGTGAGC
GAGGAAGCGGAAGAGCGCCCAATACGCAAACCGCCTCTCCCCGCGCGTTGGCCGATTCATTAATGCAGCT
GGCACGACAGGTTTCCCGACTGGAAAGCGGGCAGTGAGCGCAACGCAATTAATACGCGTACCGCTAGCCA
GGAAGAGTTTGTAGAAACGCAAAAAGGCCATCCGTCAGGATGGCCTTCTGCTTAGTTTGATGCCTGGCAG
TTTATGGCGGGCGTCCTGCCCGCCACCCTCCGGGCCGTTGCTTCACAACGTTCAAATCCGCTCCCGGCGG
ATTTGTCCTACTCAGGAGAGCGTTCACCGACAAACAACAGATAAAACGAAAGGCCCAGTCTTCCGACTGA
GCCTTTCGTTTTATTTGATGCCTGGCAGTTCCCTACTCTCGCG
Features (pLannotate 1.2.2; 11 found; start..end, strand, type, name):
     18..54      -  CDS            lacZα (fragment): LacZα fragment of β-galactosidase; lacZ fragment
     85..180     +  protein_bind   attL3: mutant version of attL; recombination site for the Gateway® LR reaction LR Clonase™
    186..661     +  CDS            K-Ras (fragment): human small GTPase proto-oncoprotein
    760..853     -  protein_bind   attL2 (fragment): mutant version of attL; recombination site for the Gateway® LR reaction LR Clonase™
    968..991     +  promoter       Pc promoter (fragment): intI1 (promoter lies within the coding sequence); class 1 integron promoter
   1167..1223    +  CDS            GmR (fragment): gentamycin acetyltransferase; aacC1; confers resistance to gentamycin
   1230..2021    +  CDS            SmR: aminoglycoside adenylyltransferase (Murphy, 1985); aadA; confers resistance to spectinomycin and streptomycin
   2114..2702    +  rep_origin     ori: high-copy-number ColE1/pMB1/pBR322/pUC origin of replication
   2885..2977    +  CDS            lacI (fragment): lac repressor; lacI; The lac repressor binds to the lac operator to inhibit transcription in E. coli. This inhibition can be relieved by adding lactose or isopropyl-β-D-thiogalactopyranoside (IPTG).
   3032..3059    -  terminator     rrnB T2 terminator: transcription terminator T2 from the E. coli rrnB gene
   3191..3234    +  terminator     rrnB T1 terminator: Escherichia coli rrnB; transcription terminator T1 from the E. coli rrnB gene
