[The description below was written by a language model from this plasmid's Addgene catalogue record and pLannotate feature annotations shown in this document.]
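Description:
Hs.KRAS4a Q61L is a Gateway entry clone built on the pDonor-255 backbone, carrying the human KRAS4A open reading frame (the 4A splice isoform of the KRAS small GTPase proto-oncogene) with a Q61L substitution. The full plasmid is about 3.3 kb, with a 570 bp insert in a backbone of roughly 2.7 kb. It is propagated in E. coli from a high-copy ColE1/pUC-type origin and selected with spectinomycin through an aadA (SmR) aminoglycoside adenylyltransferase gene. An upstream fragment of a class 1 integron Pc promoter and a short gentamicin acetyltransferase remnant appear to be leftovers of the resistance cassette's origin. Small lacZα and lacI fragments are also annotated. The rrnB T1 and T2 terminators lie upstream of the cloning region, where they would help insulate the insert from read-through transcription.

The ORF is flanked by attL-type recombination sites, which the automated annotation labels as attL3 on the 5′ side and an attL2 fragment on the 3′ side. These allow LR Clonase-mediated transfer of the coding sequence into attR-containing destination vectors. The K-Ras annotation covers only part of the insert, probably because the 4A isoform diverges at its C-terminus from the reference used for matching. As an entry clone, the plasmid carries no annotated promoter to drive KRAS expression, so promoter, tags and host range are supplied by the chosen destination vector. The ORF retains its stop codon, making it suitable for native expression or N-terminal fusions but not C-terminal tagging. Position 61 is a well-known oncogenic hotspot in RAS, where substitutions impair GTP hydrolysis, so the clone is suited to building expression constructs for studying mutant KRAS4A.
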