Addgene plasmid #83171: Hs.KRAS4a Q61L
Purpose: Gateway ORF Entry clone of human KRAS4A [NM_033360.3] with stop codon (for native or N-terminal fusions), Q61L mutation
Depositing lab: Dominic Esposito. Depositing organization: National Cancer Institute (NCI).
Backbone
  Vector backbone: pDonor-255
  Backbone size w/o insert (bp): 2693
  Vector type: Gateway Entry Clone
Growth in bacteria
  Bacterial resistance: Spectinomycin, 50 μg/mL
  Growth temperature: 37°C
  Growth strain: DH10B
  Copy number: High Copy
Gene/Insert
  Gene/Insert name: KRAS
  Species: H. sapiens (human)
  Insert size (bp): 570
  Mutation: Q61L
  GenBank ID: NM_033360.3
  Entrez Gene: KRAS (a.k.a. 'C-K-RAS, C-K-RAS, CFC2, K-RAS2A, K-RAS2B, K-RAS4A, K-RAS4B, K-Ras, K-Ras 2, KI-RAS, KRAS1, KRAS2, NS, NS3, OES, RALD, RASK2, c-Ki-ras, c-Ki-ras2)
  Cloning method: Gateway Cloning
  Sequencing primers: 5′ M13F 23-mer (5'-CCCAGTCACGACGTTGTAAAACG); 3′ attLR 23-mer (5'-TAACATCAGAGATTTTGAGACAC)
Terms and licenses: Academic/Nonprofit Terms; Industry Terms: Not Available to Industry
How to cite: Hs.KRAS4a Q61L was a gift from Dominic Esposito (Addgene plasmid # 83171 ; http://n2t.net/addgene:83171 ; RRID:Addgene_83171)
