>Addgene plasmid #83171 | Hs.KRAS4a Q61L | addgene partial sequence | sequence record 159218 | M13pUC-Fwd 5'-CCCAGTCACGACGTTGTAAAACG-3'
AATTCGAGCTCGGTCCGAGGATCCGAAATAATGATTTTATTTTGACTGATAGTGACCTGTTCGTTGCAAC
AAATTGATAAGCAATGCTTTTTTATAATGCCAACTTTGTACAAAAAAGTTGGCACCATGACTGAATATAA
ACTTGTGGTAGTTGGAGCTGGTGGCGTAGGCAAGAGTGCCTTGACGATACAGCTAATTCAGAATCATTTT
GTGGACGAATATGATCCAACAATAGAGGATTCCTACAGGAAGCAAGTAGTAATTGATGGAGAAACCTGTC
TCTTGGATATTCTCGACACAGCAGGTCTAGAGGAGTACAGTGCAATGAGGGACCAGTACATGAGGACTGG
GGAGGGCTTTCTTTGTGTATTTGCCATAAATAATACTAAATCATTTGAAGATATTCACCATTATAGAGAA
CAAATTAAAAGAGTTAAGGACTCTGAAGATGTACCTATGGTCCTAGTAGGAAATAAATGTGATTTGCCTT
CCAGAACAGTAGACACAAAACAGGCTCAGGACTTAGCAAGAAGTTATGGAATTCCTTTTATTGAAACATC
AGCAAAGACAAGACAGAGAGTGGAGGATGCTTTTTATACATTGGTGAGAGAGATCCGACAATACAGATTG
AAAAAAATCAGCAAAGAAGAAAAGACTCCTGGCTGTGTGAAAATTAAAAAATGCATTATAATGTAATCAA
CTTTCTTGTACAAAGTTGGCATTATAGGAAAGCATTGCTTATCAATTTGTTGCAACGAACAGGTCACTAT
CAGTCAAAATAAAATCATTATTTGCATGCAAGCTTAGATCCTCTAGACCAGCCAGGACAGAAATGCCTCG
ACTTCGCTGCTACCCAAGGTTGCCGGGTGACGCACACCGTGGAAACGGATGAAGGCACGAACCCAGTGGA
CATAAGCCTGTTCGGTTCGTAAGCTGTAA
